Addgene plasmid #241484: pMIHP-16186 AU1.Ollas.S
Purpose: (Empty Backbone) AU1.Ollas.S Flow Code Plasmid This plasmid is to be used with mRNAs.
Depositing lab: Adrian Liston. Depositing organization: Babraham Institute. Publication: The tissue-resident regulatory T cell pool is shaped by transient multi-tissue migration and a conserved residency program. Burton OT, Bricard O, Tareen S, Gergelits V, Andrews S, Biggins L, Roca CP, Whyte C, Junius S, Brajic A, Pasciuto E, Ali M, Lemaitre P, Schlenner SM, Ishigame H, Brown BD, Dooley J, Liston A. Immunity. 2024 Jul 9;57(7):1586-1602.e10. doi: 10.1016/j.immuni.2024.05.023. Epub 2024 Jun 18. PubMed 38897202.
Backbone
  Vector backbone: Retroviral plasmid
  Vector type: Retroviral
  Tag / fusion protein: AU1; Ollas; S
Growth in bacteria
  Bacterial resistance: Ampicillin, 100 μg/mL
  Growth temperature: 30°C
  Growth strain: NEB Stable
  Copy number: Unknown
Gene/Insert
  Gene/Insert name: None
Resource information
  A portion of this plasmid was derived from a plasmid made by: The plasmids were generated using pro-code vectors received from Dr Brian Brown at Mount Sinai and we have their permission via email for these to be deposited.
Terms and licenses: Academic/Nonprofit Terms; Industry Terms: Not Available to Industry
Depositor comments: Any stbl competent cell strain can be used for growing this plasmid.
How to cite: pMIHP-16186 AU1.Ollas.S was a gift from Adrian Liston (Addgene plasmid # 241484 ; http://n2t.net/addgene:241484 ; RRID:Addgene_241484)
