[The description below was written by a language model from this plasmid's Addgene catalogue record and pLannotate feature annotations shown in this document.]
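Description:
pMIHP-16186 AU1.Ollas.S is an MSCV-type gammaretroviral transfer plasmid deposited as an empty backbone and described as a "Flow Code" plasmid carrying the epitope combination AU1, Ollas and S. It is propagated in E. coli through a high-copy ColE1/pUC-type origin and selected with ampicillin via the bla gene. The recombination-prone LTR repeats explain why a stable-type cloning strain is specified. The remaining bacterial annotations (fragments of tetracycline resistance, lacI, lacZα, rop and bom, plus the lac promoter/operator) are non-functional backbone remnants.

The viral cassette is bounded by murine embryonic stem cell virus 5' and 3' LTRs. The 5' LTR drives transcription of the genomic RNA, while the MESV Ψ packaging signal and the truncated, start-codon-less MMLV gag extension promote encapsidation in packaging cells. Downstream, an EMCV IRES immediately precedes a mouse histone H2B (H2bc3) coding sequence, followed by a fragment of a pUC multiple cloning site before the 3' LTR.

The three tags are listed in the catalogue but not individually annotated. The unannotated stretch after H2B is a plausible location for them, as a fusion to the histone that would give a nuclear, antibody-detectable barcode, but the record does not confirm this. The space between gag and the IRES is presumably where a user's gene would be inserted, so that cargo and barcode share one bicistronic transcript.

The design derives from Pro-Code vectors, in which combinations of epitope tags mark transduced cell populations for multiplexed cytometric readout. The record notes use "with mRNAs" without further explanation.
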