Features (pLannotate 1.2.2; 19 found; start..end, strand, type, name):
     32..233     -  CDS            TcR (fragment): tetracycline efflux protein; tet; confers resistance to tetracycline
    234..332     +  CDS            env (fragment): murine leukemia virus gPr80 envelope polyprotein precursor; env; proteolytically cleaved into gp70SU and p15TM subunits
    374..890     +  LTR            5' LTR: 5' long terminal repeat from murine embryonic stem cell virus
    954..1295    +  misc_feature   MESV Ψ: packaging signal of murine embryonic stem cell virus
   1362..1778    +  CDS            gag (truncated): truncated Moloney murine leukemia virus (MMLV) gag gene lacking the start codon
   1837..2397    +  misc_feature   IRES: internal ribosome entry site (IRES) of the encephalomyocarditis virus (EMCV)
   2400..2777    +  CDS            H2bc3: H2B1B_MOUSE - Also known as Hist1h2bb Experimental evidence at protein level: Swiss-Prot protein existence level 1. Core component of nucleosome. Nucleosomes wrap and compact DNA into chromatin, limiting DNA accessibility to the cellular machineries which require DNA as a template. Histones thereby play a central role in transcription regulation, DNA repair, DNA replication and chromosomal stability. DNA accessibility is regulated via a complex set of post-translational modifications of histones, also called histone code, and nucleosome remodeling. From Mus musculus (Mouse).
   2992..3022    +  misc_feature   MCS (fragment): pUC18/19 multiple cloning site
   3142..3656    +  LTR            3' LTR: 3' long terminal repeat from murine embryonic stem cell virus
   3818..3834    -  protein_bind   lac operator: The lac repressor binds to the lac operator to inhibit transcription in E. coli. This inhibition can be relieved by adding lactose or isopropyl-β-D-thiogalactopyranoside (IPTG). lac repressor encoded by lacI
   3842..3872    -  promoter       lac promoter: promoter for the E. coli lac operon
   3887..3908    -  protein_bind   CAP binding site: CAP binding activates transcription in the presence of cAMP. E. coli catabolite activator protein
   3921..4013    -  CDS            lacI (fragment): lac repressor; lacI; The lac repressor binds to the lac operator to inhibit transcription in E. coli. This inhibition can be relieved by adding lactose or isopropyl-β-D-thiogalactopyranoside (IPTG).
   4196..4784    -  rep_origin     ori: high-copy-number ColE1/pMB1/pBR322/pUC origin of replication
   4955..5815    -  CDS            AmpR: β-lactamase; bla; confers resistance to ampicillin, carbenicillin, and related antibiotics
   5816..5920    -  promoter       AmpR promoter: bla
   6015..6050    +  CDS            rop (fragment): Rop protein, which maintains plasmids at low copy number; rop
   6152..6251    +  misc_feature   bom (fragment): basis of mobility region from pBR322
   6257..32      -  CDS            lacZα (fragment) (across the origin): LacZα fragment of β-galactosidase; lacZ fragment
>Addgene plasmid #241484 | pMIHP-16186 AU1.Ollas.S | addgene full sequence | sequence record 481859 | Addgene NGS Result
TTTTCCCAGTCACGACGTTGTAAAACGACGGCGCAAGGAATGGTGCATGCAAGGAGATGGCGCCCAACAG
TCCCCCGGCCACGGGGCCTGCCACCATACCCACGCCGAAACAAGCGCTCATGAGCCCGAAGTGGCGAGCC
CGATCTTCCCCATCGGTGATGTCGGCGATATAGGCGCCAGCAACCGCACCTGTGGCGCCGGTGATGCCGG
CCACGATGCGTCCGGCGTAGAGGCGATTAGTCCAATTTGTTAAAGACAGGATATCAGTGGTCCAGGCTCT
AGTTTTGACTCAACAATATCACCAGCTGAAGCCTATAGAGTACGAGCCATAGATAAAATAAAAGATTTTA
TTTAGTCTCCAGAAAAAGGGGGGAATGAAAGACCCCACCTGTAGGTTTGGCAAGCTAGCTTAAGTAACGC
CATTTTGCAAGGCATGGAAAATACATAACTGAGAATAGAGAAGTTCAGATCAAGGTTAGGAACAGAGAGA
CAGCAGAATATGGGCCAAACAGGATATCTGTGGTAAGCAGTTCCTGCCCCGGCTCAGGGCCAAGAACAGA
TGGTCCCCAGATGCGGTCCCGCCCTCAGCAGTTTCTAGAGAACCATCAGATGTTTCCAGGGTGCCCCAAG
GACCTGAAATGACCCTGTGCCTTATTTGAACTAACCAATCAGTTCGCTTCTCGCTTCTGTTCGCGCGCTT
CTGCTCCCCGAGCTCAATAAAAGAGCCCACAACCCCTCACTCGGCGCGCCAGTCCTCCGATAGACTGCGT
CGCCCGGGTACCCGTATTCCCAATAAAGCCTCTTGCTGTTTGCATCCGAATCGTGGACTCGCTGATCCTT
GGGAGGGTCTCCTCAGATTGATTGACTGCCCACCTCGGGGGTCTTTCATTTGGAGGTTCCACCGAGATTT
GGAGACCCCTGCCCAGGGACCACCGACCCCCCCGCCGGGAGGTAAGCTGGCCAGCGGTCGTTTCGTGTCT
GTCTCTGTCTTTGTGCGTGTTTGTGCCGGCATCTAATGTTTGCGCCTGCGTCTGTACTAGTTAGCTAACT
AGCTCTGTATCTGGCGGACCCGTGGTGGAACTGACGAGTTCTGAACACCCGGCCGCAACCCTGGGAGACG
TCCCAGGGACTTTGGGGGCCGTTTTTGTGGCCCGACCTGAGGAAGGGAGTCGATGTGGAATCCGACCCCG
TCAGGATATGTGGTTCTGGTAGGAGACGAGAACCTAAAACAGTTCCCGCCTCCGTCTGAATTTTTGCTTT
CGGTTTGGAACCGAAGCCGCGCGTCTTGTCTGCTGCAGCGCTGCAGCATCGTTCTGTGTTGTCTCTGTCT
GACTGTGTTTCTGTATTTGTCTGAAAATTAGGGCCAGACTGTTACCACTCCCTTAAGTTTGACCTTAGGT
CACTGGAAAGATGTCGAGCGGATCGCTCACAACCAGTCGGTAGATGTCAAGAAGAGACGTTGGGTTACCT
TCTGCTCTGCAGAATGGCCAACCTTTAACGTCGGATGGCCGCGAGACGGCACCTTTAACCGAGACCTCAT
CACCCAGGTTAAGATCAAGGTCTTTTCACCTGGCCCGCATGGACACCCAGACCAGGTCCCCTACATCGTG
ACCTGGGAAGCCTTGGCTTTTGACCCCCCTCCCTGGGTCAAGCCCTTTGTACACCCTAAGCCTCCGCCTC
CTCTTCCTCCATCCGCCCCGTCTCTCCCCCTTGAACCTCCTCGTTCGACCCCGCCTCGATCCTCCCTTTA
TCCAGCCCTCACTCCTTCTCTAGGCGCCGGAATTCCGAACAGTCTTCCGTAATAGAAGACACAAGGCTCG
AGCGGGATCAATTCCGCCCCCCCCCTAACGTTACTGGCCGAAGCCGCTTGGAATAAGGCCGGTGTGCGTT
TGTCTATATGTTATTTTCCACCATATTGCCGTCTTTTGGCAATGTGAGGGCCCGGAAACCTGGCCCTGTC
TTCTTGACGAGCATTCCTAGGGGTCTTTCCCCTCTCGCCAAAGGAATGCAAGGTCTGTTGAATGTCGTGA
AGGAAGCAGTTCCTCTGGAAGCTTCTTGAAGACAAACAACGTCTGTAGCGACCCTTTGCAGGCAGCGGAA
CCCCCCACCTGGCGACAGGTGCCTCTGCGGCCAAAAGCCACGTGTATAAGATACACCTGCAAAGGCGGCA
CAACCCCAGTGCCACGTTGTGAGTTGGATAGTTGTGGAAAGAGTCAAATGGCTCTCCTCAAGCGTATTCA
ACAAGGGGCTGAAGGATGCCCAGAAGGTACCCCATTGTATGGGATCTGATCTGGGGCCTCGGTGCACATG
CTTTACATGTGTTTAGTCGAGGTTAAAAAAACGTCTAGGCCCCCCGAACCACGGGGACGTGGTTTTCCTT
TGAAAAACACGATAATACCATGCCAGAGCCTTCTAAGTCTGCACCAGCCCCTAAGAAGGGATCTAAGAAA
GCCATCTCTAAGGCGCAGAAGAAGGATGGCAAGAAGCGCAAGCGCAGCCGCAAGGAGAGCTATTCGGTGT
ACGTGTACAAGGTGCTGAAGCAAGTGCACCCCGACACCGGCATCTCCTCCAAGGCCATGGGCATCATGAA
CTCGTTCGTGAACGACATCTTCGAGCGCATCGCGAGCGAGGCGTCCCGCCTGGCGCATTACAACAAGCGC
TCGACCATCACGTCCCGGGAGATCCAGACGGCCGTGCGCCTGCTGCTGCCCGGGGAGCTGGCCAAGCACG
CCGTGTCGGAGGGCACTAAGGCCGTCACCAAGTACACCAGCTCCAAGGACCCACCGGTCGCCACCGGATC
CACGGTCGCCACCATGGGCGACACCTATCGGTACATTGGAGGAGGCGGGGGAGGGAGCGGCTTCGCCAAC
GAGCTGGGCCCCAGGCTGATGGGCAAGTGCGGAGGAGGCGGGGGAGGGAAGGAGACCGCCGCCGCCAAGT
TCGAGAGGCAGCACATGGACAGCGGCATGCTGATGGTGTAAGCGGCCGCGACTCTAGAGTCGACCTGCAG
GCATGCAAGCTTCAGGTAGCCGGCTAACGTTAACAACCGGTACCTCTAGAACTATAGCTAGCATGCGCAA
ATTTAAAGCGCTGATATCGATAAAATAAAAGATTTTATTTAGTCTCCAGAAAAAGGGGGGAATGAAAGAC
CCCACCTGTAGGTTTGGCAAGCTAGCTTAAGTAACGCCATTTTGCAAGGCATGGAAAATACATAACTGAG
AATAGAGAAGTTCAGATCAAGGTTAGGAACAGAGAGACAGCAGAATATGGGCCAAACAGGATATCTGTGG
TAAGCAGTTCCTGCCCCGGCTCAGGGCCAAGAACAGATGGTCCCCAGATGCGGTCCCGCCCTCAGCAGTT
TCTAGAGAACCATCAGATGTTTCCAGGGTGCCCCAAGGACCTGAAATGACCCTGTGCCTTATTTGAACTA
ACCAATCAGTTCGCTTCTCGCTTCTGTTCGCGCGCTTCTGCTCCCCGAGCTCAATAAAAGAGCCCACAAC
CCCTCACTCGGCGCGCCAGTCCTCCGATAGACTGCGTCGCCCGGGTACCCGTGTATCCAATAAACCCTCT
TGCAGTTGCATCCGACTTGTGGTCTCGCTGTTCCTTGGGAGGGTCTCCTCTGAGTGATTGACTACCCGTC
AGCGGGGGTCTTTCATGGGTAACAGTTTCTTGAAGTTGGAGAACAACATTCTGAGGGTAGGAGTCGAATA
TTAAGTAATCCTGACTCAATTAGCCACTGTTTTGAATCCACATACTCCAATACTCCTGAAATAGTTCATT
ATGGACAGCGCAGAAAGAGCTGGGGAGAATTGTGAAATTGTTATCCGCTCACAATTCCACACAACATACG
AGCCGGAAGCATAAAGTGTAAAGCCTGGGGTGCCTAATGAGTGAGCTAACTCACATTAATTGCGTTGCGC
TCACTGCCCGCTTTCCAGTCGGGAAACCTGTCGTGCCAGCTGCATTAATGAATCGGCCAACGCGCGGGGA
GAGGCGGTTTGCGTATTGGGCGCTCTTCCGCTTCCTCGCTCACTGACTCGCTGCGCTCGGTCGTTCGGCT
GCGGCGAGCGGTATCAGCTCACTCAAAGGCGGTAATACGGTTATCCACAGAATCAGGGGATAACGCAGGA
AAGAACATGTGAGCAAAAGGCCAGCAAAAGGCCAGGAACCGTAAAAAGGCCGCGTTGCTGGCGTTTTTCC
ATAGGCTCCGCCCCCCTGACGAGCATCACAAAAATCGACGCTCAAGTCAGAGGTGGCGAAACCCGACAGG
ACTATAAAGATACCAGGCGTTTCCCCCTGGAAGCTCCCTCGTGCGCTCTCCTGTTCCGACCCTGCCGCTT
ACCGGATACCTGTCCGCCTTTCTCCCTTCGGGAAGCGTGGCGCTTTCTCATAGCTCACGCTGTAGGTATC
TCAGTTCGGTGTAGGTCGTTCGCTCCAAGCTGGGCTGTGTGCACGAACCCCCCGTTCAGCCCGACCGCTG
CGCCTTATCCGGTAACTATCGTCTTGAGTCCAACCCGGTAAGACACGACTTATCGCCACTGGCAGCAGCC
ACTGGTAACAGGATTAGCAGAGCGAGGTATGTAGGCGGTGCTACAGAGTTCTTGAAGTGGTGGCCTAACT
ACGGCTACACTAGAAGAACAGTATTTGGTATCTGCGCTCTGCTGAAGCCAGTTACCTTCGGAAAAAGAGT
TGGTAGCTCTTGATCCGGCAAACAAACCACCGCTGGTAGCGGTGGTTTTTTTGTTTGCAAGCAGCAGATT
ACGCGCAGAAAAAAAGGATCTCAAGAAGATCCTTTGATCTTTTCTACGGGGTCTGACGCTCAGTGGAACG
AAAACTCACGTTAAGGGATTTTGGTCATGAGATTATCAAAAAGGATCTTCACCTAGATCCTTTTAAATTA
AAAATGAAGTTTTAAATCAATCTAAAGTATATATGAGTAAACTTGGTCTGACAGTTACCAATGCTTAATC
AGTGAGGCACCTATCTCAGCGATCTGTCTATTTCGTTCATCCATAGTTGCCTGACTCCCCGTCGTGTAGA
TAACTACGATACGGGAGGGCTTACCATCTGGCCCCAGTGCTGCAATGATACCGCGAGACCCACGCTCACC
GGCTCCAGATTTATCAGCAATAAACCAGCCAGCCGGAAGGGCCGAGCGCAGAAGTGGTCCTGCAACTTTA
TCCGCCTCCATCCAGTCTATTAATTGTTGCCGGGAAGCTAGAGTAAGTAGTTCGCCAGTTAATAGTTTGC
GCAACGTTGTTGCCATTGCTACAGGCATCGTGGTGTCACGCTCGTCGTTTGGTATGGCTTCATTCAGCTC
CGGTTCCCAACGATCAAGGCGAGTTACATGATCCCCCATGTTGTGCAAAAAAGCGGTTAGCTCCTTCGGT
CCTCCGATCGTTGTCAGAAGTAAGTTGGCCGCAGTGTTATCACTCATGGTTATGGCAGCACTGCATAATT
CTCTTACTGTCATGCCATCCGTAAGATGCTTTTCTGTGACTGGTGAGTACTCAACCAAGTCATTCTGAGA
ATAGTGTATGCGGCGACCGAGTTGCTCTTGCCCGGCGTCAATACGGGATAATACCGCGCCACATAGCAGA
ACTTTAAAAGTGCTCATCATTGGAAAACGTTCTTCGGGGCGAAAACTCTCAAGGATCTTACCGCTGTTGA
GATCCAGTTCGATGTAACCCACTCGTGCACCCAACTGATCTTCAGCATCTTTTACTTTCACCAGCGTTTC
TGGGTGAGCAAAAACAGGAAGGCAAAATGCCGCAAAAAAGGGAATAAGGGCGACACGGAAATGTTGAATA
CTCATACTCTTCCTTTTTCAATATTATTGAAGCATTTATCAGGGTTATTGTCTCATGAGCGGATACATAT
TTGAATGTATTTAGAAAAATAAACAAATAGGGGTTCCGCGCACATTTCCCCGAAAAGTGCCACCTGACGT
CTAAGAAACCATTATTATCATGACATTAACCTATAAAAATAGGCGTATCACGAGGCCCTTTCGTCTCGCG
CGTTTCGGTGATGACGGTGAAAACCTCTGACACATGCAGCTCCCGGAGACGGTCACAGCTTGTCTGTAAG
CGGATGCCGGGAGCAGACAAGCCCGTCAGGGCGCGTCAGCGGGTGTTGGCGGGTGTCGGGGCTGGCTTAA
CTATGCGGCATCAGAGCAGATTGTACTGAGAGTGCACCATATGCGGTGTGAAATACCGCACAGATGCGTA
AGGAGAAAATACCGCATCAGGCGCCATTCGCCATTCAGGCTGCGCAACTGTTGGGAAGGGCGATCGGTGC
GGGCCTCTTCGCTATTACGCCAGCTGGCGAAAGGGGGATGTGCTGCAAGGCGATTAAGTTGGGTAACGCC
AGGG
